Addgene plasmid #206484: F17-pAc5.1 EGFP Vasa 1-200
Purpose: vasa 1-200 expression for Schneider cell imaging
Depositing lab: Anne Ephrussi. Depositing organization: European Molecular Biology Laboratory (EMBL), Heidelberg. Publication: ReLo is a simple and rapid colocalization assay to identify and characterize direct protein-protein interactions. Salgania HK, Metz J, Jeske M. Nat Commun. 2024 Apr 3;15(1):2875. doi: 10.1038/s41467-024-47233-4. PubMed 38570497.
Backbone
  Vector backbone: T5-pAc5.1 EGFP-EcoRV
  Vector type: Insect Expression
Growth in bacteria
  Bacterial resistance: Ampicillin, 100 μg/mL
  Growth temperature: 37°C
  Growth strain: DH5alpha
  Copy number: High Copy
Gene/Insert
  Gene/Insert name: Vasa 1-200
  Species: D. melanogaster (fly)
  Tag / fusion protein: EGFP (N terminal on insert)
  Cloning method: Restriction Enzyme; 5′ cloning site Unknown (unknown if destroyed); 3′ cloning site Unknown (unknown if destroyed)
Terms and licenses: Academic/Nonprofit Terms; Industry Terms: Not Available to Industry
Depositor comments: Please visit https://www.biorxiv.org/content/10.1101/2022.03.04.482790v2 for bioRxiv preprint.
How to cite: F17-pAc5.1 EGFP Vasa 1-200 was a gift from Anne Ephrussi (Addgene plasmid # 206484 ; http://n2t.net/addgene:206484 ; RRID:Addgene_206484)
