[The description below was written by a language model from this plasmid's Addgene catalogue record and pLannotate feature annotations shown in this document.]
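Description:
F17-pAc5.1 EGFP Vasa 1-200 is an insect-cell expression plasmid of about 6.6 kb, built on a pAc5.1-derived backbone (T5-pAc5.1 EGFP-EcoRV) for expression in Drosophila Schneider cells. In bacteria it is maintained through a high-copy ColE1/pUC-type origin and selected with ampicillin via the β-lactamase gene and its own bla promoter. The annotation also picks up short fragments of a tetracycline resistance gene and of SV40 large T antigen. These appear to be non-functional backbone remnants rather than working parts. No selectable marker for insect cells is annotated, which fits use by transient transfection.

The expression cassette is driven by the Drosophila melanogaster actin 5C (Ac5) promoter, a strong constitutive promoter in fly cell lines. It directs an EGFP coding sequence followed by a fragment of D. melanogaster vasa corresponding to residues 1-200, giving an N-terminally EGFP-tagged N-terminal portion of the Vasa protein. A V5 epitope sequence from the backbone lies downstream of the insert, but the record lists only EGFP as a tag and does not state whether the V5 sequence is in frame and translated. An SV40 polyadenylation signal follows the cassette, although the feature table annotates it on the reverse strand. The cloning sites used to insert the fragment are not recorded.

The stated purpose is expression of Vasa 1-200 for imaging in Schneider cells. The associated publication describes ReLo, a colocalization assay in which the subcellular distribution of fluorescently tagged proteins is used to identify and characterize direct protein-protein interactions. This construct presumably supplies the green-fluorescent Vasa fragment as one partner in such experiments.
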