Features (pLannotate 1.2.2; 10 found; start..end, strand, type, name):
     56..2565    +  promoter       Ac5 promoter: Drosophila melanogaster actin 5C promoter
   2585..3301    +  CDS            EGFP: EGFP is a basic (constitutively fluorescent) green fluorescent protein published in 1996, derived from Aequorea victoria. It is reported to be a rapidly-maturing weak dimer with moderate acid sensitivity.
   3323..3883    +  CDS            vas (fragment): VASA1_DROME - Also known as vasa From Drosophila melanogaster (Fruit fly).
   3935..3976    +  CDS            V5 tag: epitope tag from simian virus 5
   4076..4210    -  polyA_signal   SV40 poly(A) signal: SV40 polyadenylation signal
   4233..4317    -  CDS            large T antigen (fragment): large T antigen from SV40 (simian virus 40)
   4318..4765    +  CDS            TcR (fragment): tetracycline efflux protein; tet; confers resistance to tetracycline
   4811..5399    -  rep_origin     ori: high-copy-number ColE1/pMB1/pBR322/pUC origin of replication
   5570..6430    -  CDS            AmpR: β-lactamase; bla; confers resistance to ampicillin, carbenicillin, and related antibiotics
   6431..6535    -  promoter       AmpR promoter: bla
>Addgene plasmid #206484 | F17-pAc5.1 EGFP Vasa 1-200 | addgene full sequence | sequence record 409562 | Addgene NGS Result
CTTCAAGAATTAATTCTATATTCTAAAAACACAAATGATACTTCTAAAAAAAAATCATGAATGGCATCAA
CTCTGAATCAAATCTTTGCAGATGCACCTACTTCTCATTTCCACTGTCACATCATTTTTCCAGATCTCGC
TGCCTGTTATGTGGCCCACAAACCAAGACACGTTTTATGGCCATTAAAGCTGGCTGATCGTCGCCAAACA
CCAAATACATAATGAATATGTACACATTCGAGAAAGAAGCGATCAAAGAAGCGTCTTCGGGCGGAGTAGG
AGAATGCGGAGGAGAAGGAGAACGAGCTGATCTAGTATCTCTCCACAATCCAATGCCAACTGACCAACTG
GCCATATTCGGAGCAATTTGAAGCCAATTTCCATCGCCTGGCGATCGCTCCATTCTTGGCTATATGTTTT
TCACCGTTACCCGGGGCCATTTTCAAAGACTCGTCGGCAAGATAAGATTGTGTCACTCGCTGTCTCTCTT
CATTTGTCGAAGAATGCTGAGGAATTTCGCGATGACGTCGGCGAGTATTTTGAAGAATGAGAATAATTTG
TATTTATACGAAAATCAGTTAGTGGAATTTTCTACAAAAACATGTTATCTATAGATAATTTTGTTGCAAA
ATATGTTGACTATGACAAAGATTGTATGTATATACCTTTAATGTATTCTCATTTTCTTATGTATTTATAA
TGGCAATGATGATACTGATGATATTTTAAGATGATGCCAGACCAAAAGGCTTGAATTTCTGCGTCTTTTG
CCGAACGCAGTGCATGTGCAATTGTTGTTTTTTGGAATATTCAATTTTCGGACTGTCCGCTTTGATTTCA
GTTTCTTGGCTTATTCAAAAAGCAAAGTAAAGCCAAAAAAGCGAGATGGCAATACCAAATGCGGCAAAAC
GGTAGTGGAAGGAAAGGGGTGCGGGGCAGCGGAAGGAAGGGTGGGGCGGGGCGTGGCGGGGTCTGTGGCT
GGGCGCGACGTCACCGACGTTGGAGCCACTCCTTTGACCATGTGTGCGTGTGTGTATTATTCGTGTCTCG
CCACTCGCCGGTTGTTTTTTTCTTTTTATGCTGCGCTCTCTCTAGCGCCATCTCGCTTACGCATGCTCAA
CGCACCGCATGTTGCCGTTTCCTTTTATGCGTCATTTTGGCTCGAAATAGGCAATTATTTAAACAAAGAT
TAGTCAACGAAAACGCTAAAATAAATAAGTCTACAATATGGTTACTTATTGCCATGTGTGTGCAGCCAAC
GATAGCAACAAAAGCAACAACACAGGTGGCTTTCCCTCTTTCACTTTTTGTTTGCAAGCCGCGTGCGAGC
AAGACGGCACGACCGGCAAACGCAATTACGCTGACAAAGAGCAGACGAAGTTTTGGCGAAAAACATCAAG
GCGCCTGATACGAATGCATTTGCAATAACAATTGCGATATTTAATATTGTTTATGAAGCTGTTTGACTTC
AAAACACACAAAAAAAAAAATAAAACAAATTATTTGAAAGAGAATTAGGAATCGGACGCTTATCGTTAGG
GTAACAACAAGAAATGCTTACTGAGTCACAGCCTCTGGAAAACTGCCGCAAGCCAGAGAGAGAGAGAAAA
AGAGGGAGAGCAGCTTAGACCGCATGTGCTTGTGTGTGAGGCGTCTCTCTCTTCGTCTCTGTTGCGCAAA
CGCATAGACTGCACTGAAAAAATCGATTACCTATTTTTTATGAATGAATATTTGCACTATTACTATTCAA
AACTATTAAGATAGCAATCACATTCAATAGCCAAATACTATACCACCTGAGCGATGCAACGAAATGATCA
ATTTGAGCAAAAATGCTGCATATTTAGGACGGCATCATTATAGAAATGCTTCTTGCTGTGTACTTTTCTC
TCGTCTGGCAGCTGTTTCGCCGTTATTGTTAAAACCGGCTTAAGTTAGGTGTGTTTTCTACGACTAGTGA
ATGCCCTACTAGAAGATGTGTGTTGCACAAAATGTCCCTGGAATAACCAATTTGAAGTGCAGATAGCAGT
AAACGTAAGCTAATATGAATATTATTTAACTGTAATGTTTTAATATCGCTGGACATTACTAATAAACCCA
CTATAAACACATGTACATATGTATGTTTTGGCATACAATGAGTAGTTGGGGAAAAAATGTGTAAAAGCAC
CGTGACCATCACAGCATAAAGATAACCAGCTGAAGTATCGAATATGAGTAACCCCCAAATTGAATCACAT
GCCGCAACTGATAGGACCCATGGAAGTACACTCTTCATGGCGATATACAAGACACACACAAGCACGAACA
CCCAGTTGCGGAGGAAATTCTCCGTAAATGAAAACCCAATCGGCGAACAATTCATACCCATATATGGTAA
AAGTTTTGAACGCGACTTGAGAGCGGAGAGCATTGCGGCTGATAAGGTTTTAGCGCTAAGCGGGCTTTAT
AAAACGGGCTGCGGGACCAGTTTTCATATCACTACCGTTTGAGTTCTTGTGCTGTGTGGATACTCCTCCC
GACACAAAGCCGCTCCATCAGCCAGCAGTCGTCTAATCCAGAGACCCCGGATCGGGGTACCATCATGGTG
AGCAAGGGCGAGGAGCTGTTCACCGGGGTGGTGCCCATCCTGGTCGAGCTGGACGGCGACGTAAACGGCC
ACAAGTTCAGCGTGTCCGGCGAGGGCGAGGGCGATGCCACCTACGGCAAGCTGACCCTGAAGTTCATCTG
CACCACCGGCAAGCTGCCCGTGCCCTGGCCCACCCTCGTGACCACCCTGACCTACGGCGTGCAGTGCTTC
AGCCGCTACCCCGACCACATGAAGCAGCACGACTTCTTCAAGTCCGCCATGCCCGAAGGCTACGTCCAGG
AGCGCACCATCTTCTTCAAGGACGACGGCAACTACAAGACCCGCGCCGAGGTGAAGTTCGAGGGCGACAC
CCTGGTGAACCGCATCGAGCTGAAGGGCATCGACTTCAAGGAGGACGGCAACATCCTGGGGCACAAGCTG
GAGTACAACTACAACAGCCACAACGTCTATATCATGGCCGACAAGCAGAAGAACGGCATCAAGGTGAACT
TCAAGATCCGCCACAACATCGAGGACGGCAGCGTGCAGCTCGCCGACCACTACCAGCAGAACACCCCCAT
CGGCGACGGCCCCGTGCTGCTGCCCGACAACCACTACCTGAGCACCCAGTCCGCCCTGAGCAAAGACCCC
AACGAGAAGCGCGATCACATGGTCCTGCTGGAGTTCGTGACCGCCGCCGGGATCACTCTCGGCATGGACG
AGCTGTACAAGCCAAGCTTGAATTCTGCAGATATGTCTGACGACTGGGATGATGAGCCCATTGTTGATAC
TCGCGGCGCCCGCGGTGGAGATTGGAGCGATGATGAGGACACGGCCAAGAGCTTCAGCGGCGAAGCTGAA
GGCGATGGTGTTGGAGGGAGCGGTGGTGAAGGCGGCGGCTACCAAGGAGGAAATCGAGATGTGTTCGGAA
GGATCGGCGGAGGCAGAGGAGGAGGAGCTGGAGGTTATCGAGGAGGAAATCGAGATGGAGGGGGCTTCCA
CGGTGGACGTCGCGAGGGAGAAAGGGACTTCCGCGGTGGAGAAGGCGGCTTCCGCGGTGGACAAGGCGGC
TCCCGCGGTGGACAAGGCGGCTCCCGCGGGGGACAAGGCGGCTTCCGTGGTGGAGAAGGCGGCTTCCGCG
GTCGGCTGTACGAAAACGAGGATGGTGATGAACGTCGTGGAAGACTAGATCGGGAGGAACGCGGCGGTGA
ACGTGGTGAAAGAGGGGACGGTGGTTTTGCGAGGCGCCGTCGAAATGAAGATGATATAAATAATAATAAT
AATATCGCCGAAGATGTCGAAAGGAAGCGAGAGTAGATCCAGCACAGTGGCGGCCGCTCGAGTCTAGAGG
GCCCGCGGTTCGAAGGTAAGCCTATCCCTAACCCTCTCCTCGGTCTCGATTCTACGCGTACCGGTCATCA
TCACCATCACCATTGAGTTTAAACCCGCTGATCAGCCTCGACTGTGCCTTCTAAGGCCTGAGCTCGCTGA
TCAGCCTCGATCGAGGATCCAGACATGATAAGATACATTGATGAGTTTGGACAAACCACAACTAGAATGC
AGTGAAAAAAATGCTTTATTTGTGAAATTTGTGATGCTATTGCTTTATTTGTAACCATTATAAGCTGCAA
TAAACAAGTTAACAACAACAATTGCATTCATTTTATGTTTCAGGTTCAGGGGGAGGTGTGGGAGGTTTTT
TAAAGCAAGTAAAACCTCTACAAATGTGGTATGGCTGATTATGATCAGTCGACCGATGCCCTTGAGAGCC
TTCAACCCAGTCAGCTCCTTCCGGTGGGCGCGGGGCATGACTATCGTCGCCGCACTTATGACTGTCTTCT
TTATCATGCAACTCGTAGGACAGGTGCCGGCAGCGCTCTGGGTCATTTTCGGCGAGGACCGCTTTCGCTG
GAGCGCGACGATGATCGGCCTGTCGCTTGCGGTATTCGGAATCTTGCACGCCCTCGCTCAAGCCTTCGTC
ACTGGTCCCGCCACCAAACGTTTCGGCGAGAAGCAGGCCATTATCGCCGGCATGGCGGCCGACGCGCTGG
GCTACGTCTTGCTGGCGTTCGCGACGCGAGGCTGGATGGCCTTCCCCATTATGATTCTTCTCGCTTCCGG
CGGCATCGGGATGCCCGCGTTGCAGGCCATGCTGTCCAGGCAGGTAGATGACGACCATCAGGGACAGCTT
CAAGGCCAGCAAAAGGCCAGGAACCGTAAAAAGGCCGCGTTGCTGGCGTTTTTCCATAGGCTCCGCCCCC
CTGACGAGCATCACAAAAATCGACGCTCAAGTCAGAGGTGGCGAAACCCGACAGGACTATAAAGATACCA
GGCGTTTCCCCCTGGAAGCTCCCTCGTGCGCTCTCCTGTTCCGACCCTGCCGCTTACCGGATACCTGTCC
GCCTTTCTCCCTTCGGGAAGCGTGGCGCTTTCTCATAGCTCACGCTGTAGGTATCTCAGTTCGGTGTAGG
TCGTTCGCTCCAAGCTGGGCTGTGTGCACGAACCCCCCGTTCAGCCCGACCGCTGCGCCTTATCCGGTAA
CTATCGTCTTGAGTCCAACCCGGTAAGACACGACTTATCGCCACTGGCAGCAGCCACTGGTAACAGGATT
AGCAGAGCGAGGTATGTAGGCGGTGCTACAGAGTTCTTGAAGTGGTGGCCTAACTACGGCTACACTAGAA
GGACAGTATTTGGTATCTGCGCTCTGCTGAAGCCAGTTACCTTCGGAAAAAGAGTTGGTAGCTCTTGATC
CGGCAAACAAACCACCGCTGGTAGCGGTGGTTTTTTTGTTTGCAAGCAGCAGATTACGCGCAGAAAAAAA
GGATCTCAAGAAGATCCTTTGATCTTTTCTACGGGGTCTGACGCTCAGTGGAACGAAAACTCACGTTAAG
GGATTTTGGTCATGAGATTATCAAAAAGGATCTTCACCTAGATCCTTTTAAATTAAAAATGAAGTTTTAA
ATCAATCTAAAGTATATATGAGTAAACTTGGTCTGACAGTTACCAATGCTTAATCAGTGAGGCACCTATC
TCAGCGATCTGTCTATTTCGTTCATCCATAGTTGCCTGACTCCCCGTCGTGTAGATAACTACGATACGGG
AGGGCTTACCATCTGGCCCCAGTGCTGCAATGATACCGCGAGACCCACGCTCACCGGCTCCAGATTTATC
AGCAATAAACCAGCCAGCCGGAAGGGCCGAGCGCAGAAGTGGTCCTGCAACTTTATCCGCCTCCATCCAG
TCTATTAATTGTTGCCGGGAAGCTAGAGTAAGTAGTTCGCCAGTTAATAGTTTGCGCAACGTTGTTGCCA
TTGCTGCAGGCATCGTGGTGTCACGCTCGTCGTTTGGTATGGCTTCATTCAGCTCCGGTTCCCAACGATC
AAGGCGAGTTACATGATCCCCCATGTTGTGCAAAAAAGCGGTTAGCTCCTTCGGTCCTCCGATCGTTGTC
AGAAGTAAGTTGGCCGCAGTGTTATCACTCATGGTTATGGCAGCACTGCATAATTCTCTTACTGTCATGC
CATCCGTAAGATGCTTTTCTGTGACTGGTGAGTACTCAACCAAGTCATTCTGAGAATAGTGTATGCGGCG
ACCGAGTTGCTCTTGCCCGGCGTCAACACGGGATAATACCGCGCCACATAGCAGAACTTTAAAAGTGCTC
ATCATTGGAAAACGTTCTTCGGGGCGAAAACTCTCAAGGATCTTACCGCTGTTGAGATCCAGTTCGATGT
AACCCACTCGTGCACCCAACTGATCTTCAGCATCTTTTACTTTCACCAGCGTTTCTGGGTGAGCAAAAAC
AGGAAGGCAAAATGCCGCAAAAAAGGGAATAAGGGCGACACGGAAATGTTGAATACTCATACTCTTCCTT
TTTCAATATTATTGAAGCATTTATCAGGGTTATTGTCTCATGAGCGGATACATATTTGAATGTATTTAGA
AAAATAAACAAATAGGGGTTCCGCGCACATTTCCCCGAAAAGTGCCACCTGACGTCTAAGAAACCATTAT
TATCATGACATTAACCTATAAAAATAGGCGTATCACGAGGCCCTTTCGT
