>Addgene plasmid #206484 | F17-pAc5.1 EGFP Vasa 1-200 | depositor partial sequence | sequence record 401818 | Dm Vasa 1-200
ATGTCTGACGACTGGGATGATGAGCCCATTGTTGATACTCGCGGCGCCCGCGGTGGAGATTGGAGCGATG
ATGAGGACACGGCCAAGAGCTTCAGCGGCGAAGCTGAAGGCGATGGTGTTGGAGGGAGCGGTGGTGAAGG
CGGCGGCTACCAAGGAGGAAATCGAGATGTGTTCGGAAGGATCGGCGGAGGCAGAGGAGGAGGAGCTGGA
GGTTATCGAGGAGGAAATCGAGATGGAGGGGGCTTCCACGGTGGACGTCGCGAGGGAGAAAGGGACTTCC
GCGGTGGAGAAGGCGGCTTCCGCGGTGGACAAGGCGGCTCCCGCGGTGGACAAGGCGGCTCCCGCGGGGG
ACAAGGCGGCTTCCGTGGTGGAGAAGGCGGCTTCCGCGGTCGGCTGTACGAAAACGAGGATGGTGATGAA
CGTCGTGGAAGACTAGATCGGGAGGAACGCGGCGGTGAACGTCGTGGAAGACTAGATCGGGAGGAACGCG
GCGGTGAACGTGGTGAAAGAGGGGACGGTGGTTTTGCGAGGCGCCGTCGAAATGAAGATGATATAAATAA
TAATAATAATATCGTCGAAGATGTCGAAAGGAAGCGAGAGTAG
